>Addgene plasmid #160048 | PB-iCas9 | depositor full sequence | sequence record 309941 | PB-iCas9 sequence 10641 bps
CTAAATTGTAAGCGTTAATATTTTGTTAAAATTCGCGTTAAATTTTTGTTAAATCAGCTCATTTTTTAAC
CAATAGGCCGAAATCGGCAAAATCCCTTATAAATCAAAAGAATAGACCGAGATAGGGT
[37 nt withheld, positions 129-165]
AAAGAACGTGGACTCCAACGTCAAAGG
[49 nt withheld, positions 193-241]
T
[91 nt withheld, positions 243-333]
G
[124 nt withheld, positions 335-458]
CCCATTCGCCATTCAGGCTGCGCAACTGTTGGGAAGGGCGATCGGTGCGGGCCTCTTCGCTATTACGCCA
GCTGGCGAAAGGGGGATGTGCTGCAAGGCGATTAAGTTGGGTAACGCCAGGGTTTTCCCAGTCACGACGT
TGTAAAACGACGGCCAGTGAGCGCGCGTAATACGACTCACTATAGGGCGAATTGGGGCGCGCCATTCTAG
ATTAACCCTAGAAAGATAGTCTGCGTAAAATTGACGCATGCATTCTTGAAATATTGCTCTCTCTTTCTAA
ATAGCGCGAATCCGTCGCTGTGCATTTAGGACATCTCAGTCGCCGCTTGGAGCTCCCGTGAGGCGTGCTT
GTCAATGCGGTAAGTGTCACTGATTTTGAACTATAACGACCGCGTGAGTCAAAATGACGCATGATTATCT
TTTACGTGACTTTTAAGATTTAACTCATACGATAATTATATTGTTATTTCATGTTCTACTTACGTGATAA
CTTATTATATATATATTTTCTTGTTATAGATATCAACTAGAATGCTAGCCGGGTTTATTACAGGGACAGC
AGAGATCCACTTTGGCCGCGAATCGATATGTCGAGTTTACTCCCTATCAGTGATAGAGAACGTATGTCGA
GTTTACTCCCTATCAGTGATAGAGAACGATGTCGAGTTTACTCCCTATCAGTGATAGAGAACGTATGTCG
AGTTTACTCCCTATCAGTGATAGAGAACGTATGTCGAGTTTACTCCCTATCAGTGATAGAGAACGTATGT
CGAGTTTATCCCTATCAGTGATAGAGAACGTATGTCGAGTTTACTCCCTATCAGTGATAGAGAACGTATG
TCGAGGTAGGCGTGTACGGTGGGAGGCCTATATAAGCAGAGCTCGTTTAGTGAACCGTCAGATCGCCTGG
AGAATTGGCTAGCGCCACCATGGACTATAAGGACCACGACGGAGACTACAAGGATCATGATATTGATTAC
AAAGACGATGACGATAAGATGGCCCCAAAGAAGAAGCGGAAGGTCGGTATCCACGGAGTCCCAGCAGCCG
ACAAGAAGTACAGCATCGGCCTGGACATCGGCACCAACTCTGTGGGCTGGGCCGTGATCACCGACGAGTA
CAAGGTGCCCAGCAAGAAATTCAAGGTGCTGGGCAACACCGACCGGCACAGCATCAAGAAGAACCTGATC
GGAGCCCTGCTGTTCGACAGCGGCGAAACAGCCGAGGCCACCCGGCTGAAGAGAACCGCCAGAAGAAGAT
ACACCAGACGGAAGAACCGGATCTGCTATCTGCAAGAGATCTTCAGCAACGAGATGGCCAAGGTGGACGA
CAGCTTCTTCCACAGACTGGAAGAGTCCTTCCTGGTGGAAGAGGATAAGAAGCACGAGCGGCACCCCATC
TTCGGCAACATCGTGGACGAGGTGGCCTACCACGAGAAGTACCCCACCATCTACCACCTGAGAAAGAAAC
TGGTGGACAGCACCGACAAGGCCGACCTGCGGCTGATCTATCTGGCCCTGGCCCACATGATCAAGTTCCG
GGGCCACTTCCTGATCGAGGGCGACCTGAACCCCGACAACAGCGACGTGGACAAGCTGTTCATCCAGCTG
GTGCAGACCTACAACCAGCTGTTCGAGGAAAACCCCATCAACGCCAGCGGCGTGGACGCCAAGGCCATCC
TGTCTGCCAGACTGAGCAAGAGCAGACGGCTGGAAAATCTGATCGCCCAGCTGCCCGGCGAGAAGAAGAA
TGGCCTGTTCGGAAACCTGATTGCCCTGAGCCTGGGCCTGACCCCCAACTTCAAGAGCAACTTCGACCTG
GCCGAGGATGCCAAACTGCAGCTGAGCAAGGACACCTACGACGACGACCTGGACAACCTGCTGGCCCAGA
TCGGCGACCAGTACGCCGACCTGTTTCTGGCCGCCAAGAACCTGTCCGACGCCATCCTGCTGAGCGACAT
CCTGAGAGTGAACACCGAGATCACCAAGGCCCCCCTGAGCGCCTCTATGATCAAGAGATACGACGAGCAC
CACCAGGACCTGACCCTGCTGAAAGCTCTCGTGCGGCAGCAGCTGCCTGAGAAGTACAAAGAGATTTTCT
TCGACCAGAGCAAGAACGGCTACGCCGGCTACATTGACGGCGGAGCCAGCCAGGAAGAGTTCTACAAGTT
CATCAAGCCCATCCTGGAAAAGATGGACGGCACCGAGGAACTGCTCGTGAAGCTGAACAGAGAGGACCTG
CTGCGGAAGCAGCGGACCTTCGACAACGGCAGCATCCCCCACCAGATCCACCTGGGAGAGCTGCACGCCA
TTCTGCGGCGGCAGGAAGATTTTTACCCATTCCTGAAGGACAACCGGGAAAAGATCGAGAAGATCCTGAC
CTTCCGCATCCCCTACTACGTGGGCCCTCTGGCCAGGGGAAACAGCAGATTCGCCTGGATGACCAGAAAG
AGCGAGGAAACCATCACCCCCTGGAACTTCGAGGAAGTGGTGGACAAGGGCGCTTCCGCCCAGAGCTTCA
TCGAGCGGATGACCAACTTCGATAAGAACCTGCCCAACGAGAAGGTGCTGCCCAAGCACAGCCTGCTGTA
CGAGTACTTCACCGTGTATAACGAGCTGACCAAAGTGAAATACGTGACCGAGGGAATGAGAAAGCCCGCC
TTCCTGAGCGGCGAGCAGAAAAAGGCCATCGTGGACCTGCTGTTCAAGACCAACCGGAAAGTGACCGTGA
AGCAGCTGAAAGAGGACTACTTCAAGAAAATCGAGTGCTTCGACTCCGTGGAAATCTCCGGCGTGGAAGA
TCGGTTCAACGCCTCCCTGGGCACATACCACGATCTGCTGAAAATTATCAAGGACAAGGACTTCCTGGAC
AATGAGGAAAACGAGGACATTCTGGAAGATATCGTGCTGACCCTGACACTGTTTGAGGACAGAGAGATGA
TCGAGGAACGGCTGAAAACCTATGCCCACCTGTTCGACGACAAAGTGATGAAGCAGCTGAAGCGGCGGAG
ATACACCGGCTGGGGCAGGCTGAGCCGGAAGCTGATCAACGGCATCCGGGACAAGCAGTCCGGCAAGACA
ATCCTGGATTTCCTGAAGTCCGACGGCTTCGCCAACAGAAACTTCATGCAGCTGATCCACGACGACAGCC
TGACCTTTAAAGAGGACATCCAGAAAGCCCAGGTGTCCGGCCAGGGCGATAGCCTGCACGAGCACATTGC
CAATCTGGCCGGCAGCCCCGCCATTAAGAAGGGCATCCTGCAGACAGTGAAGGTGGTGGACGAGCTCGTG
AAAGTGATGGGCCGGCACAAGCCCGAGAACATCGTGATCGAAATGGCCAGAGAGAACCAGACCACCCAGA
AGGGACAGAAGAACAGCCGCGAGAGAATGAAGCGGATCGAAGAGGGCATCAAAGAGCTGGGCAGCCAGAT
CCTGAAAGAACACCCCGTGGAAAACACCCAGCTGCAGAACGAGAAGCTGTACCTGTACTACCTGCAGAAT
GGGCGGGATATGTACGTGGACCAGGAACTGGACATCAACCGGCTGTCCGACTACGATGTGGACCATATCG
TGCCTCAGAGCTTTCTGAAGGACGACTCCATCGACAACAAGGTGCTGACCAGAAGCGACAAGAACCGGGG
CAAGAGCGACAACGTGCCCTCCGAAGAGGTCGTGAAGAAGATGAAGAACTACTGGCGGCAGCTGCTGAAC
GCCAAGCTGATTACCCAGAGAAAGTTCGACAATCTGACCAAGGCCGAGAGAGGCGGCCTGAGCGAACTGG
ATAAGGCCGGCTTCATCAAGAGACAGCTGGTGGAAACCCGGCAGATCACAAAGCACGTGGCACAGATCCT
GGACTCCCGGATGAACACTAAGTACGACGAGAATGACAAGCTGATCCGGGAAGTGAAAGTGATCACCCTG
AAGTCCAAGCTGGTGTCCGATTTCCGGAAGGATTTCCAGTTTTACAAAGTGCGCGAGATCAACAACTACC
ACCACGCCCACGACGCCTACCTGAACGCCGTCGTGGGAACCGCCCTGATCAAAAAGTACCCTAAGCTGGA
AAGCGAGTTCGTGTACGGCGACTACAAGGTGTACGACGTGCGGAAGATGATCGCCAAGAGCGAGCAGGAA
ATCGGCAAGGCTACCGCCAAGTACTTCTTCTACAGCAACATCATGAACTTTTTCAAGACCGAGATTACCC
TGGCCAACGGCGAGATCCGGAAGCGGCCTCTGATCGAGACAAACGGCGAAACCGGGGAGATCGTGTGGGA
TAAGGGCCGGGATTTTGCCACCGTGCGGAAAGTGCTGAGCATGCCCCAAGTGAATATCGTGAAAAAGACC
GAGGTGCAGACAGGCGGCTTCAGCAAAGAGTCTATCCTGCCCAAGAGGAACAGCGATAAGCTGATCGCCA
GAAAGAAGGACTGGGACCCTAAGAAGTACGGCGGCTTCGACAGCCCCACCGTGGCCTATTCTGTGCTGGT
GGTGGCCAAAGTGGAAAAGGGCAAGTCCAAGAAACTGAAGAGTGTGAAAGAGCTGCTGGGGATCACCATC
ATGGAAAGAAGCAGCTTCGAGAAGAATCCCATCGACTTTCTGGAAGCCAAGGGCTACAAAGAAGTGAAAA
AGGACCTGATCATCAAGCTGCCTAAGTACTCCCTGTTCGAGCTGGAAAACGGCCGGAAGAGAATGCTGGC
CTCTGCCGGCGAACTGCAGAAGGGAAACGAACTGGCCCTGCCCTCCAAATATGTGAACTTCCTGTACCTG
GCCAGCCACTATGAGAAGCTGAAGGGCTCCCCCGAGGATAATGAGCAGAAACAGCTGTTTGTGGAACAGC
ACAAGCACTACCTGGACGAGATCATCGAGCAGATCAGCGAGTTCTCCAAGAGAGTGATCCTGGCCGACGC
TAATCTGGACAAAGTGCTGTCCGCCTACAACAAGCACCGGGATAAGCCCATCAGAGAGCAGGCCGAGAAT
ATCATCCACCTGTTTACCCTGACCAATCTGGGAGCCCCTGCCGCCTTCAAGTACTTTGACACCACCATCG
ACCGGAAGAGGTACACCAGCACCAAAGAGGTGCTGGACGCCACCCTGATCCACCAGAGCATCACCGGCCT
GTACGAGACACGGATCGACCTGTCTCAGCTGGGAGGCGACAAAAGGCCGGCGGCCACGAAAAAGGCCGGC
CAGGCAAAAAAGAAAAAGTAAGGATCCGGGGTTGGGGTTGCGCCTTTTCCAAGGCAGCCCTGGGTTTGCG
CAGGGACGCGGCTGCTCTGGGCGTGGTTCCGGGAAACGCAGCGGCGCCGACCCTGGGTCTCGCACATTCT
TCACGTCCGTTCGCAGCGTCACCCGGATCTTCGCCGCTACCCTTGTGGGCCCCCCGGCGACGCTTCCTGC
TCCGCCCCTAAGTCGGGAAGGTTCCTTGCGGTTCGCGGCGTGCCGGACGTGACAAACGGAAGCCGCACGT
CTCACTAGTACCCTCGCAGACGGACAGCGCCAGGGAGCAATGGCAGCGCGCCGACCGCGATGGGCTGTGG
CCAATAGCGGCTGCTCAGCAGGGCGCGCCGAGAGCAGCGGCCGGGAAGGGGCGGTGCGGGAGGCGGGGTG
TGGGGCGGTAGTGTGGGCCCTGTTCCTGCCCGCGCGGTGTTCCGCATTCTGCAAGCCTCCGGAGCGCACG
TCGGCAGTCGGCTCCCTCGTTGACCGAATCACCGACCTCTCTCCCCAGCAATTCACCATGACCGAGTACA
AGCCCACGGTGCGCCTCGCCACCCGCGACGACGTCCCCAGGGCCGTACGCACCCTCGCCGCCGCGTTCGC
CGACTACCCCGCCACGCGCCACACCGTCGATCCGGACCGCCACATCGAGCGGGTCACCGAGCTGCAAGAA
CTCTTCCTCACGCGCGTCGGGCTCGACATCGGCAAGGTGTGGGTCGCGGACGACGGCGCCGCGGTGGCGG
TCTGGACCACGCCGGAGAGCGTCGAAGCGGGGGCGGTGTTCGCCGAGATCGGCCCGCGCATGGCCGAGTT
GAGCGGTTCCCGGCTGGCCGCGCAGCAACAGATGGAAGGCCTCCTGGCGCCGCACCGGCCCAAGGAGCCC
GCGTGGTTCCTGGCCACCGTCGGCGTCTCGCCCGACCACCAGGGCAAGGGTCTGGGCAGCGCCGTCGTGC
TCCCCGGAGTGGAGGCGGCCGAGCGCGCCGGGGTGCCCGCCTTCCTGGAGACCTCCGCGCCCCGCAACCT
CCCCTTCTACGAGCGGCTCGGCTTCACCGTCACCGCCGACGTCGAGGTGCCCGAAGGACCGCGCACCTGG
TGCATGACCCGCAAGCCCGGTGCCGAAGGTAGAGGTTCTCTCCTCACTTGTGGTGATGTTGAAGAAAACC
CTGGTCCAATGTCTAGACTGGACAAGAGCAAAGTCATAAACGGAGCTCTGGAATTACTCAATGGTGTCGG
TATCGAAGGCCTGACGACAAGGAAACTCGCTCAAAAGCTGGGAGTTGAGCAGCCTACCCTGTACTGGCAC
GTGAAGAACAAGCGGGCCCTGCTCGATGCCCTGCCAATCGAGATGCTGGACAGGCATCATACCCACTTCT
GCCCCCTGGAAGGCGAGTCATGGCAAGACTTTCTGCGGAACAACGCCAAGTCATACCGCTGTGCTCTCCT
CTCACATCGCGACGGGGCTAAAGTGCATCTCGGCACCCGCCCAACAGAGAAACAGTACGAAACCCTGGAA
AATCAGCTCGCGTTCCTGTGTCAGCAAGGCTTCTCCCTGGAGAACGCACTGTACGCTCTGTCCGCCGTGG
GCCACTTTACACTGGGCTGCGTATTGGAGGAACAGGAGCATCAAGTAGCAAAAGAGGAAAGAGAGACACC
TACCACCGATTCTATGCCCCCACTTCTGAGACAAGCAATTGAGCTGTTCGACCGGCAGGGAGCCGAACCT
GCCTTCCTTTTCGGCCTGGAACTAATCATATGTGGCCTGGAGAAACAGCTAAAGTGCGAAAGCGGCGGGC
CGACCGACGCCCTTGACGATTTTGACTTAGACATGCTCCCAGCCGATGCCCTTGACGACTTTGACCTTGA
TATGCTGCCTGCTGACGCTCTTGACGATTTTGACCTTGACATGCTCCCCGGGTAACTAAGTAAGGATCGA
TCCAAGATATCGTATTCTTAACTATGTTGCTCCTTTTACGCTATGTGGATACGCTGCTTTAATGCCTTTG
TATCATGCTATTGCTTCCCGTATGGCTTTCATTTTCTCCTCCTTGTATAAATCCTGGTTGCTGTCTCTTT
ATGAGGAGTTGTGGCCCGTTGTCAGGCAACGTGGCGTGGTGTGCACTGTGTTTGCTGACGCAACCCCCAC
TGGTTGGGGCATTGCCACCACCTGTCAGCTCCTTTCCGGGACTTTCGCTTTCCCCCTCCCTATTGCCACG
GCGGAACTCATCGCCGCCTGCCTTGCCCGCTGCTGGACAGGGGCTCGGCTGTTGGGCACTGACAATTCCG
TGGTGTTGTCGGGGAAGCTGACGTCCTTTCCATGGCTGCTCGCCTGTGTTGCCACCTGGATTCTGCGCGG
GACGTCCTTCTGCTACGTCCCTTCGGCCCTCAATCCAGCGGACCTTCCTTCCCGCGGCCTGCTGCCGGCT
CTGCGGCCTCTTCCGCGTCTTCGCCTTCGCCCTCAGACGAGTCGGATCTCCCTTTGGGCCGCCTCCCCGC
ACTAGTTAAAAGTTTTGTTACTTTATAGAAGAAATTTTGAGTTTTTGTTTTTTTTTAATAAATAAATAAA
CATAAATAAATTGTTTGTTGAATTTATTATTAGTATGTAAGTGTAAATATAATAAAACTTAATATCTATT
CAAATTAATAAATAAACCTCGATATACAGACCGATAAAACACATGCGTCAATTTTACGCATGATTATCTT
TAACGTACGTCACAATATGATTATCTTTCTAGGGTTAATCTAGTATACGCGTATGCGGCCGCTTAATTAA
TCCAGCTTTTGTTCCCTTTAGTGAGGGTTAATTGCGCGCTTGGCGTAATCATGGTCATAGCTGTTTCCTG
TGTGAAATTGTTATCCGCTCACAATTCCACACAACATACGAGCCGGAAGCATAAAGTGTAAAGCCTGGGG
TGCCTAATGAGTGAGCTAACTCACATTAATTGCGTTGCGCTCACTGCCCGCTTTCCAGTCGGGAAACCTG
TCGTGCCAGCTGCATTAATGAATCGGCCAACGCGCGGGGAGAGGCGGTTTGCGTATTGGGCGCTCTTCCG
CTTCCTCGCTCACTGACTCGCTGCGCTCGGTCGTTCGGCTGCGGCGAGCGGTATCAGCTCACTCAAAGGC
GGTAATACGGTTATCCACAGAATCAGGGGATAACGCAGGAAAGAACATGTGAGCAAAAGGCCAGCAAAAG
GCCAGGAACCGTAAAAAGGCCGCGTTGCTGGCGTTTTTCCATAGGCTCCGCCCCCCTGACGAGCATCACA
AAAATCGACGCTCAAGTCAGAGGTGGCGAAACCCGACAGGACTATAAAGATACCAGGCGTTTCCCCCTGG
AAGCTCCCTCGTGCGCTCTCCTGTTCCGACCCTGCCGCTTACCGGATACCTGTCCGCCTTTCTCCCTTCG
GGAAGCGTGGCGCTTTCTCATAGCTCACGCTGTAGGTATCTCAGTTCGGTGTAGGTCGTTCGCTCCAAGC
TGGGCTGTGTGCACGAACCCCCCGTTCAGCCCGACCGCTGCGCCTTATCCGGTAACTATCGTCTTGAGTC
CAACCCGGTAAGACACGACTTATCGCCACTGGCAGCAGCCACTGGTAACAGGATTAGCAGAGCGAGGTAT
GTAGGCGGTGCTACAGAGTTCTTGAAGTGGTGGCCTAACTACGGCTACACTAGAAGGACAGTATTTGGTA
TCTGCGCTCTGCTGAAGCCAGTTACCTTCGGAAAAAGAGTTGGTAGCTCTTGATCCGGCAAACAAACCAC
CGCTGGTAGCGGTGGTTTTTTTGTTTGCAAGCAGCAGATTACGCGCAGAAAAAAAGGATCTCAAGAAGAT
CCTTTGATCTTTTCTACGGGGTCTGACGCTCAGTGGAACGAAAACTCACGTTAAGGGATTTTGGTCATGA
GATTATCAAAAAGGATCTTCACCTAGATCCTTTTAAATTAAAAATGAAGTTTTAAATCAATCTAAAGTAT
ATATGAGTAAACTTGGTCTGACAGTTACCAATGCTTAATCAGTGAGGCACCTATCTCAGCGATCTGTCTA
TTTCGTTCATCCATAGTTGCCTGACTCCCCGTCGTGTAGATAACTACGATACGGGAGGGCTTACCATCTG
GCCCCAGTGCTGCAATGATACCGCGAGACCCACGCTCACCGGCTCCAGATTTATCAGCAATAAACCAGCC
AGCCGGAAGGGCCGAGCGCAGAAGTGGTCCTGCAACTTTATCCGCCTCCATCCAGTCTATTAATTGTTGC
CGGGAAGCTAGAGTAAGTAGTTCGCCAGTTAATAGTTTGCGCAACGTTGTTGCCATTGCTACAGGCATCG
TGGTGTCACGCTCGTCGTTTGGTATGGCTTCATTCAGCTCCGGTTCCCAACGATCAAGGCGAGTTACATG
ATCCCCCATGTTGTGCAAAAAAGCGGTTAGCTCCTTCGGTCCTCCGATCGTTGTCAGAAGTAAGTTGGCC
GCAGTGTTATCACTCATGGTTATGGCAGCACTGCATAATTCTCTTACTGTCATGCCATCCGTAAGATGCT
TTTCTGTGACTGGTGAGTACTCAACCAAGTCATTCTGAGAATAGTGTATGCGGCGACCGAGTTGCTCTTG
CCCGGCGTCAATACGGGATAATACCGCGCCACATAGCAGAACTTTAAAAGTGCTCATCATTGGAAAACGT
TCTTCGGGGCGAAAACTCTCAAGGATCTTACCGCTGTTGAGATCCAGTTCGATGTAACCCACTCGTGCAC
CCAACTGATCTTCAGCATCTTTTACTTTCACCAGCGTTTCTGGGTGAGCAAAAACAGGAAGGCAAAATGC
CGCAAAAAAGGGAATAAGGGCGACACGGAAATGTTGAATACTCATACTCTTCCTTTTTCAATATTATTGA
AGCATTTATCAGGGTTATTGTCTCATGAGCGGATACATATTTGAATGTATTTAGAAAAATAAACAAATAG
GGGTTCCGCGCACATTTCCCCGAAAAGTGCCAC
Features (pLannotate 1.2.2; 20 found; start..end, strand, type, name):
     30..458     -  rep_origin     f1 ori (sequence partly withheld): f1 bacteriophage origin of replication; arrow indicates direction of (+) strand synthesis
    463..618     -  CDS            lacZα (fragment): LacZα fragment of β-galactosidase; lacZ fragment
    626..644     +  promoter       T7 promoter: promoter for bacteriophage T7 RNA polymerase
   1051..1365    +  promoter       tight TRE promoter: Tet-responsive promoter PTight, consisting of seven tet operator sequences followed by the minimal CMV promoter
   1508..3109    +  CDS            Cas9(N): N-terminal portion of Streptococcus pyogenes Cas9 (Zetsche et al., 2015)
   3110..5608    +  CDS            Cas9(C): C-terminal portion of Streptococcus pyogenes Cas9 (Zetsche et al., 2015)
   5609..5656    +  CDS            nucleoplasmin NLS: bipartite nuclear localization signal from nucleoplasmin
   5666..6176    +  promoter       hPGK promoter: human phosphoglycerate kinase 1 promoter
   6186..6782    +  CDS            PuroR (fragment): puromycin N-acetyltransferase; pac from Streptomyces; confers resistance to puromycin
   6837..7534    +  CDS            rtTA3 (fragment): reverse tetracycline transactivator 3 activates expression from Tet-responsive promoters in the presence of doxycycline
   7464..7574    +  CDS            VP48: 3 tandem repeats of the minimal activation domain of herpes simplex virus VP16 (Cheng et al., 2013)
   7610..8158    +  misc_feature   WPRE (fragment): woodchuck hepatitis virus posttranscriptional regulatory element
   8453..8471    -  promoter       T3 promoter: promoter for bacteriophage T3 RNA polymerase
   8516..8532    -  protein_bind   lac operator: The lac repressor binds to the lac operator to inhibit transcription in E. coli. This inhibition can be relieved by adding lactose or isopropyl-β-D-thiogalactopyranoside (IPTG). lac repressor encoded by lacI
   8540..8570    -  promoter       lac promoter: promoter for the E. coli lac operon
   8585..8606    -  protein_bind   CAP binding site: CAP binding activates transcription in the presence of cAMP. E. coli catabolite activator protein
   8619..8711    -  CDS            lacI (fragment): lac repressor; lacI; The lac repressor binds to the lac operator to inhibit transcription in E. coli. This inhibition can be relieved by adding lactose or isopropyl-β-D-thiogalactopyranoside (IPTG).
   8894..9482    -  rep_origin     ori: high-copy-number ColE1/pMB1/pBR322/pUC origin of replication
   9653..10513   -  CDS            AmpR: β-lactamase; bla; confers resistance to ampicillin, carbenicillin, and related antibiotics
  10514..10618   -  promoter       AmpR promoter: bla
