>Addgene plasmid #160048 | PB-iCas9 | addgene full sequence | sequence record 313847 | Addgene NGS Result
CGCCTGGAGAATTGGCTAGCGCCACCATGGACTATAAGGACCACGACGGAGACTACAAGGATCATGATAT
TGATTACAAAGACGATGACGATAAGATGGCCCCAAAGAAGAAGCGGAAGGTCGGTATCCACGGAGTCCCA
GCAGCCGACAAGAAGTACAGCATCGGCCTGGACATCGGCACCAACTCTGTGGGCTGGGCCGTGATCACCG
ACGAGTACAAGGTGCCCAGCAAGAAATTCAAGGTGCTGGGCAACACCGACCGGCACAGCATCAAGAAGAA
CCTGATCGGAGCCCTGCTGTTCGACAGCGGCGAAACAGCCGAGGCCACCCGGCTGAAGAGAACCGCCAGA
AGAAGATACACCAGACGGAAGAACCGGATCTGCTATCTGCAAGAGATCTTCAGCAACGAGATGGCCAAGG
TGGACGACAGCTTCTTCCACAGACTGGAAGAGTCCTTCCTGGTGGAAGAGGATAAGAAGCACGAGCGGCA
CCCCATCTTCGGCAACATCGTGGACGAGGTGGCCTACCACGAGAAGTACCCCACCATCTACCACCTGAGA
AAGAAACTGGTGGACAGCACCGACAAGGCCGACCTGCGGCTGATCTATCTGGCCCTGGCCCACATGATCA
AGTTCCGGGGCCACTTCCTGATCGAGGGCGACCTGAACCCCGACAACAGCGACGTGGACAAGCTGTTCAT
CCAGCTGGTGCAGACCTACAACCAGCTGTTCGAGGAAAACCCCATCAACGCCAGCGGCGTGGACGCCAAG
GCCATCCTGTCTGCCAGACTGAGCAAGAGCAGACGGCTGGAAAATCTGATCGCCCAGCTGCCCGGCGAGA
AGAAGAATGGCCTGTTCGGAAACCTGATTGCCCTGAGCCTGGGCCTGACCCCCAACTTCAAGAGCAACTT
CGACCTGGCCGAGGATGCCAAACTGCAGCTGAGCAAGGACACCTACGACGACGACCTGGACAACCTGCTG
GCCCAGATCGGCGACCAGTACGCCGACCTGTTTCTGGCCGCCAAGAACCTGTCCGACGCCATCCTGCTGA
GCGACATCCTGAGAGTGAACACCGAGATCACCAAGGCCCCCCTGAGCGCCTCTATGATCAAGAGATACGA
CGAGCACCACCAGGACCTGACCCTGCTGAAAGCTCTCGTGCGGCAGCAGCTGCCTGAGAAGTACAAAGAG
ATTTTCTTCGACCAGAGCAAGAACGGCTACGCCGGCTACATTGACGGCGGAGCCAGCCAGGAAGAGTTCT
ACAAGTTCATCAAGCCCATCCTGGAAAAGATGGACGGCACCGAGGAACTGCTCGTGAAGCTGAACAGAGA
GGACCTGCTGCGGAAGCAGCGGACCTTCGACAACGGCAGCATCCCCCACCAGATCCACCTGGGAGAGCTG
CACGCCATTCTGCGGCGGCAGGAAGATTTTTACCCATTCCTGAAGGACAACCGGGAAAAGATCGAGAAGA
TCCTGACCTTCCGCATCCCCTACTACGTGGGCCCTCTGGCCAGGGGAAACAGCAGATTCGCCTGGATGAC
CAGAAAGAGCGAGGAAACCATCACCCCCTGGAACTTCGAGGAAGTGGTGGACAAGGGCGCTTCCGCCCAG
AGCTTCATCGAGCGGATGACCAACTTCGATAAGAACCTGCCCAACGAGAAGGTGCTGCCCAAGCACAGCC
TGCTGTACGAGTACTTCACCGTGTATAACGAGCTGACCAAAGTGAAATACGTGACCGAGGGAATGAGAAA
GCCCGCCTTCCTGAGCGGCGAGCAGAAAAAGGCCATCGTGGACCTGCTGTTCAAGACCAACCGGAAAGTG
ACCGTGAAGCAGCTGAAAGAGGACTACTTCAAGAAAATCGAGTGCTTCGACTCCGTGGAAATCTCCGGCG
TGGAAGATCGGTTCAACGCCTCCCTGGGCACATACCACGATCTGCTGAAAATTATCAAGGACAAGGACTT
CCTGGACAATGAGGAAAACGAGGACATTCTGGAAGATATCGTGCTGACCCTGACACTGTTTGAGGACAGA
GAGATGATCGAGGAACGGCTGAAAACCTATGCCCACCTGTTCGACGACAAAGTGATGAAGCAGCTGAAGC
GGCGGAGATACACCGGCTGGGGCAGGCTGAGCCGGAAGCTGATCAACGGCATCCGGGACAAGCAGTCCGG
CAAGACAATCCTGGATTTCCTGAAGTCCGACGGCTTCGCCAACAGAAACTTCATGCAGCTGATCCACGAC
GACAGCCTGACCTTTAAAGAGGACATCCAGAAAGCCCAGGTGTCCGGCCAGGGCGATAGCCTGCACGAGC
ACATTGCCAATCTGGCCGGCAGCCCCGCCATTAAGAAGGGCATCCTGCAGACAGTGAAGGTGGTGGACGA
GCTCGTGAAAGTGATGGGCCGGCACAAGCCCGAGAACATCGTGATCGAAATGGCCAGAGAGAACCAGACC
ACCCAGAAGGGACAGAAGAACAGCCGCGAGAGAATGAAGCGGATCGAAGAGGGCATCAAAGAGCTGGGCA
GCCAGATCCTGAAAGAACACCCCGTGGAAAACACCCAGCTGCAGAACGAGAAGCTGTACCTGTACTACCT
GCAGAATGGGCGGGATATGTACGTGGACCAGGAACTGGACATCAACCGGCTGTCCGACTACGATGTGGAC
CATATCGTGCCTCAGAGCTTTCTGAAGGACGACTCCATCGACAACAAGGTGCTGACCAGAAGCGACAAGA
ACCGGGGCAAGAGCGACAACGTGCCCTCCGAAGAGGTCGTGAAGAAGATGAAGAACTACTGGCGGCAGCT
GCTGAACGCCAAGCTGATTACCCAGAGAAAGTTCGACAATCTGACCAAGGCCGAGAGAGGCGGCCTGAGC
GAACTGGATAAGGCCGGCTTCATCAAGAGACAGCTGGTGGAAACCCGGCAGATCACAAAGCACGTGGCAC
AGATCCTGGACTCCCGGATGAACACTAAGTACGACGAGAATGACAAGCTGATCCGGGAAGTGAAAGTGAT
CACCCTGAAGTCCAAGCTGGTGTCCGATTTCCGGAAGGATTTCCAGTTTTACAAAGTGCGCGAGATCAAC
AACTACCACCACGCCCACGACGCCTACCTGAACGCCGTCGTGGGAACCGCCCTGATCAAAAAGTACCCTA
AGCTGGAAAGCGAGTTCGTGTACGGCGACTACAAGGTGTACGACGTGCGGAAGATGATCGCCAAGAGCGA
GCAGGAAATCGGCAAGGCTACCGCCAAGTACTTCTTCTACAGCAACATCATGAACTTTTTCAAGACCGAG
ATTACCCTGGCCAACGGCGAGATCCGGAAGCGGCCTCTGATCGAGACAAACGGCGAAACCGGGGAGATCG
TGTGGGATAAGGGCCGGGATTTTGCCACCGTGCGGAAAGTGCTGAGCATGCCCCAAGTGAATATCGTGAA
AAAGACCGAGGTGCAGACAGGCGGCTTCAGCAAAGAGTCTATCCTGCCCAAGAGGAACAGCGATAAGCTG
ATCGCCAGAAAGAAGGACTGGGACCCTAAGAAGTACGGCGGCTTCGACAGCCCCACCGTGGCCTATTCTG
TGCTGGTGGTGGCCAAAGTGGAAAAGGGCAAGTCCAAGAAACTGAAGAGTGTGAAAGAGCTGCTGGGGAT
CACCATCATGGAAAGAAGCAGCTTCGAGAAGAATCCCATCGACTTTCTGGAAGCCAAGGGCTACAAAGAA
GTGAAAAAGGACCTGATCATCAAGCTGCCTAAGTACTCCCTGTTCGAGCTGGAAAACGGCCGGAAGAGAA
TGCTGGCCTCTGCCGGCGAACTGCAGAAGGGAAACGAACTGGCCCTGCCCTCCAAATATGTGAACTTCCT
GTACCTGGCCAGCCACTATGAGAAGCTGAAGGGCTCCCCCGAGGATAATGAGCAGAAACAGCTGTTTGTG
GAACAGCACAAGCACTACCTGGACGAGATCATCGAGCAGATCAGCGAGTTCTCCAAGAGAGTGATCCTGG
CCGACGCTAATCTGGACAAAGTGCTGTCCGCCTACAACAAGCACCGGGATAAGCCCATCAGAGAGCAGGC
CGAGAATATCATCCACCTGTTTACCCTGACCAATCTGGGAGCCCCTGCCGCCTTCAAGTACTTTGACACC
ACCATCGACCGGAAGAGGTACACCAGCACCAAAGAGGTGCTGGACGCCACCCTGATCCACCAGAGCATCA
CCGGCCTGTACGAGACACGGATCGACCTGTCTCAGCTGGGAGGCGACAAAAGGCCGGCGGCCACGAAAAA
GGCCGGCCAGGCAAAAAAGAAAAAGTAAGGATCCGGGGTTGGGGTTGCGCCTTTTCCAAGGCAGCCCTGG
GTTTGCGCAGGGACGCGGCTGCTCTGGGCGTGGTTCCGGGAAACGCAGCGGCGCCGACCCTGGGTCTCGC
ACATTCTTCACGTCCGTTCGCAGCGTCACCCGGATCTTCGCCGCTACCCTTGTGGGCCCCCCGGCGACGC
TTCCTGCTCCGCCCCTAAGTCGGGAAGGTTCCTTGCGGTTCGCGGCGTGCCGGACGTGACAAACGGAAGC
CGCACGTCTCACTAGTACCCTCGCAGACGGACAGCGCCAGGGAGCAATGGCAGCGCGCCGACCGCGATGG
GCTGTGGCCAATAGCGGCTGCTCAGCAGGGCGCGCCGAGAGCAGCGGCCGGGAAGGGGCGGTGCGGGAGG
CGGGGTGTGGGGCGGTAGTGTGGGCCCTGTTCCTGCCCGCGCGGTGTTCCGCATTCTGCAAGCCTCCGGA
GCGCACGTCGGCAGTCGGCTCCCTCGTTGACCGAATCACCGACCTCTCTCCCCAGCAATTCACCATGACC
GAGTACAAGCCCACGGTGCGCCTCGCCACCCGCGACGACGTCCCCAGGGCCGTACGCACCCTCGCCGCCG
CGTTCGCCGACTACCCCGCCACGCGCCACACCGTCGATCCGGACCGCCACATCGAGCGGGTCACCGAGCT
GCAAGAACTCTTCCTCACGCGCGTCGGGCTCGACATCGGCAAGGTGTGGGTCGCGGACGACGGCGCCGCG
GTGGCGGTCTGGACCACGCCGGAGAGCGTCGAAGCGGGGGCGGTGTTCGCCGAGATCGGCCCGCGCATGG
CCGAGTTGAGCGGTTCCCGGCTGGCCGCGCAGCAACAGATGGAAGGCCTCCTGGCGCCGCACCGGCCCAA
GGAGCCCGCGTGGTTCCTGGCCACCGTCGGCGTCTCGCCCGACCACCAGGGCAAGGGTCTGGGCAGCGCC
GTCGTGCTCCCCGGAGTGGAGGCGGCCGAGCGCGCCGGGGTGCCCGCCTTCCTGGAGACCTCCGCGCCCC
GCAACCTCCCCTTCTACGAGCGGCTCGGCTTCACCGTCACCGCCGACGTCGAGGTGCCCGAAGGACCGCG
CACCTGGTGCATGACCCGCAAGCCCGGTGCCGAAGGTAGAGGTTCTCTCCTCACTTGTGGTGATGTTGAA
GAAAACCCTGGTCCAATGTCTAGACTGGACAAGAGCAAAGTCATAAACGGAGCTCTGGAATTACTCAATG
GTGTCGGTATCGAAGGCCTGACGACAAGGAAACTCGCTCAAAAGCTGGGAGTTGAGCAGCCTACCCTGTA
CTGGCACGTGAAGAACAAGCGGGCCCTGCTCGATGCCCTGCCAATCGAGATGCTGGACAGGCATCATACC
CACTTCTGCCCCCTGGAAGGCGAGTCATGGCAAGACTTTCTGCGGAACAACGCCAAGTCATACCGCTGTG
CTCTCCTCTCACATCGCGACGGGGCTAAAGTGCATCTCGGCACCCGCCCAACAGAGAAACAGTACGAAAC
CCTGGAAAATCAGCTCGCGTTCCTGTGTCAGCAAGGCTTCTCCCTGGAGAACGCACTGTACGCTCTGTCC
GCCGTGGGCCACTTTACACTGGGCTGCGTATTGGAGGAACAGGAGCATCAAGTAGCAAAAGAGGAAAGAG
AGACACCTACCACCGATTCTATGCCCCCACTTCTGAGACAAGCAATTGAGCTGTTCGACCGGCAGGGAGC
CGAACCTGCCTTCCTTTTCGGCCTGGAACTAATCATATGTGGCCTGGAGAAACAGCTAAAGTGCGAAAGC
GGCGGGCCGACCGACGCCCTTGACGATTTTGACTTAGACATGCTCCCAGCCGATGCCCTTGACGACTTTG
ACCTTGATATGCTGCCTGCTGACGCTCTTGACGATTTTGACCTTGACATGCTCCCCGGGTAACTAAGTAA
GGATCGATCCAAGATATCGTATTCTTAACTATGTTGCTCCTTTTACGCTATGTGGATACGCTGCTTTAAT
GCCTTTGTATCATGCTATTGCTTCCCGTATGGCTTTCATTTTCTCCTCCTTGTATAAATCCTGGTTGCTG
TCTCTTTATGAGGAGTTGTGGCCCGTTGTCAGGCAACGTGGCGTGGTGTGCACTGTGTTTGCTGACGCAA
CCCCCACTGGTTGGGGCATTGCCACCACCTGTCAGCTCCTTTCCGGGACTTTCGCTTTCCCCCTCCCTAT
TGCCACGGCGGAACTCATCGCCGCCTGCCTTGCCCGCTGCTGGACAGGGGCTCGGCTGTTGGGCACTGAC
AATTCCGTGGTGTTGTCGGGGAAGCTGACGTCCTTTCCATGGCTGCTCGCCTGTGTTGCCACCTGGATTC
TGCGCGGGACGTCCTTCTGCTACGTCCCTTCGGCCCTCAATCCAGCGGACCTTCCTTCCCGCGGCCTGCT
GCCGGCTCTGCGGCCTCTTCCGCGTCTTCGCCTTCGCCCTCAGACGAGTCGGATCTCCCTTTGGGCCGCC
TCCCCGCACTAGTTAAAAGTTTTGTTACTTTATAGAAGAAATTTTGAGTTTTTGTTTTTTTTTAATAAAT
AAATAAACATAAATAAATTGTTTGTTGAATTTATTATTAGTATGTAAGTGTAAATATAATAAAACTTAAT
ATCTATTCAAATTAATAAATAAACCTCGATATACAGACCGATAAAACACATGCGTCAATTTTACGCATGA
TTATCTTTAACGTACGTCACAATATGATTATCTTTCTAGGGTTAATCTAGTATACGCGTATGCGGCCGCT
TAATTAATCCAGCTTTTGTTCCCTTTAGTGAGGGTTAATTGCGCGCTTGGCGTAATCATGGTCATAGCTG
TTTCCTGTGTGAAATTGTTATCCGCTCACAATTCCACACAACATACGAGCCGGAAGCATAAAGTGTAAAG
CCTGGGGTGCCTAATGAGTGAGCTAACTCACATTAATTGCGTTGCGCTCACTGCCCGCTTTCCAGTCGGG
AAACCTGTCGTGCCAGCTGCATTAATGAATCGGCCAACGCGCGGGGAGAGGCGGTTTGCGTATTGGGCGC
TCTTCCGCTTCCTCGCTCACTGACTCGCTGCGCTCGGTCGTTCGGCTGCGGCGAGCGGTATCAGCTCACT
CAAAGGCGGTAATACGGTTATCCACAGAATCAGGGGATAACGCAGGAAAGAACATGTGAGCAAAAGGCCA
GCAAAAGGCCAGGAACCGTAAAAAGGCCGCGTTGCTGGCGTTTTTCCATAGGCTCCGCCCCCCTGACGAG
CATCACAAAAATCGACGCTCAAGTCAGAGGTGGCGAAACCCGACAGGACTATAAAGATACCAGGCGTTTC
CCCCTGGAAGCTCCCTCGTGCGCTCTCCTGTTCCGACCCTGCCGCTTACCGGATACCTGTCCGCCTTTCT
CCCTTCGGGAAGCGTGGCGCTTTCTCATAGCTCACGCTGTAGGTATCTCAGTTCGGTGTAGGTCGTTCGC
TCCAAGCTGGGCTGTGTGCACGAACCCCCCGTTCAGCCCGACCGCTGCGCCTTATCCGGTAACTATCGTC
TTGAGTCCAACCCGGTAAGACACGACTTATCGCCACTGGCAGCAGCCACTGGTAACAGGATTAGCAGAGC
GAGGTATGTAGGCGGTGCTACAGAGTTCTTGAAGTGGTGGCCTAACTACGGCTACACTAGAAGAACAGTA
TTTGGTATCTGCGCTCTGCTGAAGCCAGTTACCTTCGGAAAAAGAGTTGGTAGCTCTTGATCCGGCAAAC
AAACCACCGCTGGTAGCGGTGGTTTTTTTGTTTGCAAGCAGCAGATTACGCGCAGAAAAAAAGGATCTCA
AGAAGATCCTTTGATCTTTTCTACGGGGTCTGACGCTCAGTGGAACGAAAACTCACGTTAAGGGATTTTG
GTCATGAGATTATCAAAAAGGATCTTCACCTAGATCCTTTTAAATTAAAAATGAAGTTTTAAATCAATCT
AAAGTATATATGAGTAAACTTGGTCTGACAGTTACCAATGCTTAATCAGTGAGGCACCTATCTCAGCGAT
CTGTCTATTTCGTTCATCCATAGTTGCCTGACTCCCCGTCGTGTAGATAACTACGATACGGGAGGGCTTA
CCATCTGGCCCCAGTGCTGCAATGATACCGCGAGACCCACGCTCACCGGCTCCAGATTTATCAGCAATAA
ACCAGCCAGCCGGAAGGGCCGAGCGCAGAAGTGGTCCTGCAACTTTATCCGCCTCCATCCAGTCTATTAA
TTGTTGCCGGGAAGCTAGAGTAAGTAGTTCGCCAGTTAATAGTTTGCGCAACGTTGTTGCCATTGCTACA
GGCATCGTGGTGTCACGCTCGTCGTTTGGTATGGCTTCATTCAGCTCCGGTTCCCAACGATCAAGGCGAG
TTACATGATCCCCCATGTTGTGCAAAAAAGCGGTTAGCTCCTTCGGTCCTCCGATCGTTGTCAGAAGTAA
GTTGGCCGCAGTGTTATCACTCATGGTTATGGCAGCACTGCATAATTCTCTTACTGTCATGCCATCCGTA
AGATGCTTTTCTGTGACTGGTGAGTACTCAACCAAGTCATTCTGAGAATAGTGTATGCGGCGACCGAGTT
GCTCTTGCCCGGCGTCAATACGGGATAATACCGCGCCACATAGCAGAACTTTAAAAGTGCTCATCATTGG
AAAACGTTCTTCGGGGCGAAAACTCTCAAGGATCTTACCGCTGTTGAGATCCAGTTCGATGTAACCCACT
CGTGCACCCAACTGATCTTCAGCATCTTTTACTTTCACCAGCGTTTCTGGGTGAGCAAAAACAGGAAGGC
AAAATGCCGCAAAAAAGGGAATAAGGGCGACACGGAAATGTTGAATACTCATACTCTTCCTTTTTCAATA
TTATTGAAGCATTTATCAGGGTTATTGTCTCATGAGCGGATACATATTTGAATGTATTTAGAAAAATAAA
CAAATAGGGGTTCCGCGCACATTTCCCCGAAAAGTGCCACCTAAATTGTAAGCGTTAATATTTTGTTAAA
ATTCGCGTTAAATTTTTGTTAAATCAGCTCATTTTTTAACCAATAGGCCGAAATCGGCAAAATCCCTTAT
AAATCAAAAGAATAGACCGAGATAGGGT
[37 nt withheld, positions 9409-9445]
AAAGAACGTGGACTCCAACGTCAAAGG
[49 nt withheld, positions 9473-9521]
T
[91 nt withheld, positions 9523-9613]
G
[124 nt withheld, positions 9615-9738]
CCCATTCGCCATTCAGGCTGCGCAACTGTTGGGAAGGGCGATCGGTGCGGGCCTCTTCGCTATTACGCCA
GCTGGCGAAAGGGGGATGTGCTGCAAGGCGATTAAGTTGGGTAACGCCAGGGTTTTCCCAGTCACGACGT
TGTAAAACGACGGCCAGTGAGCGCGCGTAATACGACTCACTATAGGGCGAATTGGGGCGCGCCATTCTAG
ATTAACCCTAGAAAGATAGTCTGCGTAAAATTGACGCATGCATTCTTGAAATATTGCTCTCTCTTTCTAA
ATAGCGCGAATCCGTCGCTGTGCATTTAGGACATCTCAGTCGCCGCTTGGAGCTCCCGTGAGGCGTGCTT
GTCAATGCGGTAAGTGTCACTGATTTTGAACTATAACGACCGCGTGAGTCAAAATGACGCATGATTATCT
TTTACGTGACTTTTAAGATTTAACTCATACGATAATTATATTGTTATTTCATGTTCTACTTACGTGATAA
CTTATTATATATATATTTTCTTGTTATAGATATCAACTAGAATGCTAGCCGGGTTTATTACAGGGACAGC
AGAGATCCACTTTGGCCGCGAATCGATATGTCGAGTTTACTCCCTATCAGTGATAGAGAACGTATGTCGA
GTTTACTCCCTATCAGTGATAGAGAACGATGTCGAGTTTACTCCCTATCAGTGATAGAGAACGTATGTCG
AGTTTACTCCCTATCAGTGATAGAGAACGTATGTCGAGTTTACTCCCTATCAGTGATAGAGAACGTATGT
CGAGTTTATCCCTATCAGTGATAGAGAACGTATGTCGAGTTTACTCCCTATCAGTGATAGAGAACGTATG
TCGAGGTAGGCGTGTACGGTGGGAGGCCTATATAAGCAGAGCTCGTTTAGTGAACCGTCAGAT
Features (pLannotate 1.2.2; 20 found; start..end, strand, type, name):
    147..1748    +  CDS            Cas9(N): N-terminal portion of Streptococcus pyogenes Cas9 (Zetsche et al., 2015)
   1749..4247    +  CDS            Cas9(C): C-terminal portion of Streptococcus pyogenes Cas9 (Zetsche et al., 2015)
   4248..4295    +  CDS            nucleoplasmin NLS: bipartite nuclear localization signal from nucleoplasmin
   4305..4815    +  promoter       hPGK promoter: human phosphoglycerate kinase 1 promoter
   4825..5421    +  CDS            PuroR (fragment): puromycin N-acetyltransferase; pac from Streptomyces; confers resistance to puromycin
   5476..6173    +  CDS            rtTA3 (fragment): reverse tetracycline transactivator 3 activates expression from Tet-responsive promoters in the presence of doxycycline
   6103..6213    +  CDS            VP48: 3 tandem repeats of the minimal activation domain of herpes simplex virus VP16 (Cheng et al., 2013)
   6249..6797    +  misc_feature   WPRE (fragment): woodchuck hepatitis virus posttranscriptional regulatory element
   7092..7110    -  promoter       T3 promoter: promoter for bacteriophage T3 RNA polymerase
   7155..7171    -  protein_bind   lac operator: The lac repressor binds to the lac operator to inhibit transcription in E. coli. This inhibition can be relieved by adding lactose or isopropyl-β-D-thiogalactopyranoside (IPTG). lac repressor encoded by lacI
   7179..7209    -  promoter       lac promoter: promoter for the E. coli lac operon
   7224..7245    -  protein_bind   CAP binding site: CAP binding activates transcription in the presence of cAMP. E. coli catabolite activator protein
   7258..7350    -  CDS            lacI (fragment): lac repressor; lacI; The lac repressor binds to the lac operator to inhibit transcription in E. coli. This inhibition can be relieved by adding lactose or isopropyl-β-D-thiogalactopyranoside (IPTG).
   7533..8121    -  rep_origin     ori: high-copy-number ColE1/pMB1/pBR322/pUC origin of replication
   8292..9152    -  CDS            AmpR: β-lactamase; bla; confers resistance to ampicillin, carbenicillin, and related antibiotics
   9153..9257    -  promoter       AmpR promoter: bla
   9310..9738    -  rep_origin     f1 ori (sequence partly withheld): f1 bacteriophage origin of replication; arrow indicates direction of (+) strand synthesis
   9743..9898    -  CDS            lacZα (fragment): LacZα fragment of β-galactosidase; lacZ fragment
   9906..9924    +  promoter       T7 promoter: promoter for bacteriophage T7 RNA polymerase
  10331..4       +  promoter       tight TRE promoter (across the origin): Tet-responsive promoter PTight, consisting of seven tet operator sequences followed by the minimal CMV promoter
