[The description below was written by a language model from this plasmid's Addgene catalogue record and pLannotate feature annotations shown in this document.]
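Description:
PB-iCas9 is a mammalian expression plasmid for doxycycline-inducible expression of Cas9, built on a backbone recorded simply as "PB". That name suggests a piggyBac transposon vector, but neither feature table annotates transposon terminal repeats, so delivery by transposition cannot be confirmed from the record. In bacteria it is maintained through a high-copy ColE1/pUC-type origin with ampicillin selection (AmpR under its own bla promoter). It also carries cloning-vector remnants: an f1 origin, lacZα and lacI fragments, the lac promoter/operator, and flanking T7 and T3 promoters. The catalogue lists a backbone size of 3000 bp and an insert of 4272 bp, whereas both the depositor and sequencing-derived records are 10,641 nt. These two records show the same features in the same order and differ only in their start coordinate.

The payload is an all-in-one Tet-On system. A tight TRE promoter (seven tet operators upstream of a minimal CMV promoter) drives Streptococcus pyogenes Cas9. The annotation tool splits Cas9 into adjoining N- and C-terminal portions, but they form one continuous coding region, which ends in a nucleoplasmin bipartite nuclear localization signal. Immediately downstream, a constitutive human PGK promoter drives a puromycin resistance gene followed by the reverse tetracycline transactivator rtTA3 with its VP16-derived activation repeats, and then a WPRE fragment that enhances transcript stability and expression. The short gap between PuroR and rtTA3 would fit a linking element such as a 2A peptide, but none is annotated. Cells carrying the construct can be selected with puromycin and constitutively produce rtTA3, which activates the TRE promoter only when doxycycline is present, giving temporal control of Cas9 levels. No guide RNA cassette is annotated, so guides would have to be supplied separately for genome editing.
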