Addgene plasmid #160048: PB-iCas9
Purpose: inducible expression of Cas9
Depositing lab: Xiaojun Lian. Depositing organization: Pennsylvania State University.
Backbone
  Vector backbone: PB
  Total vector size (bp): 3000
  Vector type: Mammalian Expression
  Selectable markers: Puromycin
Growth in bacteria
  Bacterial resistance: Ampicillin, 100 μg/mL
  Growth temperature: 37°C
  Growth strain: NEB Stable
  Copy number: High Copy
Gene/Insert
  Gene/Insert name: Cas9
  Species: Synthetic
  Insert size (bp): 4272
  Promoter: TRE
  Cloning method: Unknown
  Sequencing primers: 5′ T7; 3′ M13-rev
Terms and licenses: Academic/Nonprofit Terms; Industry Terms: Not Available to Industry
How to cite: PB-iCas9 was a gift from Xiaojun Lian (Addgene plasmid # 160048 ; http://n2t.net/addgene:160048 ; RRID:Addgene_160048)
